Addgene plasmid #120692: Smp_180620-Cd4-bio-His
Purpose: Expression of recombinant S. mansoni protein
Depositing lab: Gavin Wright. Depositing organization: Wellcome Sanger Institute. Publication: A library of cell-surface and secreted proteins from Schistosoma mansoni identifies early serological markers of infection. Cécile Crosnier, Anna V. Protasio, Gabriel Rinaldi, Shona Wilson, Matthew Berriman, Gavin J. Wright. bioRXiv 10.1101/593616.
Backbone
  Vector backbone: pTT3
  Backbone manufacturer: Yves Durocher, NRC
  Backbone size w/o insert (bp): 6686
  Vector type: Mammalian Expression
Growth in bacteria
  Bacterial resistance: Ampicillin, 100 μg/mL
  Growth temperature: 37°C
  Growth strain: DH5alpha
  Copy number: High Copy
Gene/Insert
  Gene/Insert name: Smp_180620
  Species: Schistosoma mansoni
  Insert size (bp): 148
  Entrez Gene: Smp_180620 (a.k.a. Smp_180620)
  Promoter: CMV
  Tag / fusion protein: ratCd4(d3+4)-bio-6His (C terminal on backbone)
  Cloning method: Restriction Enzyme; 5′ cloning site NotI (not destroyed); 3′ cloning site AscI (not destroyed)
Terms and licenses: Academic/Nonprofit Terms; Industry Terms: Not Available to Industry
How to cite: Smp_180620-Cd4-bio-His was a gift from Gavin Wright (Addgene plasmid # 120692 ; http://n2t.net/addgene:120692 ; RRID:Addgene_120692)
