[The description below was written by a language model from this plasmid's Addgene catalogue record and pLannotate feature annotations shown in this document.]
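Description:
Smp_180620-Cd4-bio-His is a mammalian expression plasmid built on the pTT3 backbone for producing a recombinant, secreted fragment of the Schistosoma mansoni protein Smp_180620. In bacteria it is maintained through a high-copy ColE1/pUC-type origin and selected with ampicillin via the β-lactamase gene. It also carries the Epstein-Barr virus oriP element, which in cells expressing EBNA1 supports episomal retention and improves yields in transient transfection. Short lac, tet and bla-related fragments in the feature table are backbone remnants with no evident role in expression.

The expression cassette is driven by the human CMV immediate-early enhancer and promoter, annotated on either side of the numbering origin of the circular sequence. It is followed by adenovirus-derived leader and splice sequences and a chimeric intron, elements that generally enhance transcript processing and translation. The "PTP" annotation on the opposite strand probably reflects this adenoviral leader region rather than a functional coding sequence. A partial match to a mouse immunoglobulin heavy chain signal sequence lies upstream of the insert and would direct the product into the secretory pathway. The short S. mansoni insert (148 bp by the record) is cloned between retained NotI and AscI sites. It is fused at its C terminus to rat Cd4 domains 3 and 4, then a "bio" tag and a 6xHis tag. The "bio" tag is presumably a peptide substrate for enzymatic biotinylation, and neither it nor the His tag is separately annotated. A rabbit β-globin polyadenylation signal terminates the transcript. The Cd4 portion provides a common antigenic handle, while the other two tags allow streptavidin capture and nickel affinity purification. The plasmid belongs to a library of S. mansoni cell-surface and secreted proteins used to search for early serological markers of infection.
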