Features (pLannotate 1.2.2; 18 found; start..end, strand, type, name):
      2..201     +  promoter       CMV promoter: human cytomegalovirus (CMV) immediate early promoter
    269..307     +  misc_feature   Ad SA (fragment): adenovirus major late transcript splice acceptor (Friedrich and Soriano, 1991)
    340..549     -  CDS            PTP (fragment): TERM_ADE02 - Experimental evidence at protein level: Swiss-Prot protein existence level 1. Protein covalently bound to the viral DNA that acts as a primer for viral genomic replication by DNA strand displacement. Assembles on the viral origin of replication in an initiation complex with viral polymerase, DBP, host NFIA and host POU2F1/OCT1. During initiation, the polymerase covalently couples the first dCTP with Ser- 580 of pTP. The terminal protein stimulates the template activity over 20 fold compared to protein-free templates. Neo-synthesized viral genomes are linked to two preterminal prot
    580..669     +  intron         chimeric intron (fragment): chimera between introns from adenovirus and immunoglobulin heavy chain genes
    688..734     +  CDS            IgH signal sequence (fragment): signal sequence from the mouse immunoglobulin heavy chain variable region
    961..1521    +  CDS            Cd4 (fragment): CD4_RAT - Experimental evidence at protein level: Swiss-Prot protein existence level 1. Integral membrane glycoprotein that plays an essential role in the immune response and serves multiple functions in responses against both external and internal offenses. In T-cells, functions primarily as a coreceptor for MHC class II molecule:peptide complex. The antigens presented by class II peptides are derived from extracellular proteins while class I peptides are derived from cytosolic proteins. Interacts simultaneously with the T-cell receptor (TCR) and the MHC class II presented by antigen presenti
   1681..1736    +  polyA_signal   β-globin poly(A) signal: rabbit β-globin polyadenylation signal (Gil and Proudfoot, 1987)
   2250..3931    -  rep_origin     oriP (fragment): Epstein-Barr virus oriP replication origin (Yates et al., 2000)
   4058..4162    +  promoter       AmpR promoter: bla
   4163..5023    +  CDS            AmpR: β-lactamase; bla; confers resistance to ampicillin, carbenicillin, and related antibiotics
   5194..5782    +  rep_origin     ori: high-copy-number ColE1/pMB1/pBR322/pUC origin of replication
   5965..6057    +  CDS            lacI (fragment): lac repressor; lacI; The lac repressor binds to the lac operator to inhibit transcription in E. coli. This inhibition can be relieved by adding lactose or isopropyl-β-D-thiogalactopyranoside (IPTG).
   6070..6091    +  protein_bind   CAP binding site: CAP binding activates transcription in the presence of cAMP. E. coli catabolite activator protein
   6106..6136    +  promoter       lac promoter: promoter for the E. coli lac operon
   6144..6160    +  protein_bind   lac operator: The lac repressor binds to the lac operator to inhibit transcription in E. coli. This inhibition can be relieved by adding lactose or isopropyl-β-D-thiogalactopyranoside (IPTG). lac repressor encoded by lacI
   6230..6246    +  promoter       tet promoter (fragment): E. coli promoter for tetracycline efflux protein gene
   6256..6281    -  CDS            bla(M) (fragment): β-lactamase lacking the signal sequence; bla(M); allows cytosolic expression of β-lactamase
   6455..6834    +  enhancer       CMV enhancer: human cytomegalovirus immediate early enhancer
>Addgene plasmid #120692 | Smp_180620-Cd4-bio-His | addgene full sequence | sequence record 234772 | Addgene NGS Result
GTGATGCGGTTTTGGCAGTACACCAATGGGCGTGGATAGCGGTTTGACTCACGGGGATTTCCAAGTCTCC
ACCCCATTGACGTCAATGGGAGTTTGTTTTGGCACCAAAATCAACGGGACTTTCCAAAATGTCGTAATAA
CCCCGCCCCGTTGACGCAAATGGGCGGTAGGCGTGTACGGTGGGAGGTCTATATAAGCAGAGCTCGTTTA
GTGAACCGTCAGATCCTCACTCTCTTCCGCATCGCTGTCTGCGAGGGCCAGCTGTTGGGCTCGCGGTTGA
GGACAAACTCTTCGCGGTCTTTCCAGTACTCTTGGATCGGAAACCCGTCGGCCTCCGAACGGTACTCCGC
CACCGAGGGACCTGAGCGAGTCCGCATCGACCGGATCGGAAAACCTCTCGAGAAAGGCGTCTAACCAGTC
ACAGTCGCAAGGTAGGCTGAGCACCGTGGCGGGCGGCAGCGGGTGGCGGTCGGGGTTGTTTCTGGCGGAG
GTGCTGCTGATGATGTAATTAAAGTAGGCGGTCTTGAGACGGCGGATGGTCGAGGTGAGGTGTGGCAGGC
TTGAGATCCAGCTGTTGGGGTGAGTACTCCCTCTCAAAAGCGGGCATTACTTCTGCGCTAAGATTGTCAG
TTTCCAAAAACGAGGAGGATTTGATATTCACCTGGCCCGATCTGGCCATACACTTGAGTGACAATGACAT
CCACTTTGCCTTTCTCTCCACAGGTGTCCACTCCCAGGTCCAAGTTTGCCACCATGGAGTTTCAGACCCA
GGTACTCATGTCCCTGCTGCTCTGCATGTCTGGTGCGGCCGCCAACCCCTACATGGAAGTGCACGGCGGC
AGCGGCAGCAGACTGTCTGTGGGACTGGGCGGCCACCTGGCCGACAGACTGCACAACGCCAGCGTGGAAC
TGGCCAAGGACAAAGTGAACAAGACCCTGATGGATAAGTACGGGCGGAGAGGCGCGCCGTCGACCTCCAT
CACGGCCTATAAGAGTGAGGGGGAGTCAGCGGAGTTCTCCTTCCCACTCAACCTTGGAGAGGAAAGCCTG
CAGGGAGAGTTGAGATGGAAGGCAGAGAAGGCTCCTTCTTCCCAGTCCTGGATCACCTTCTCCCTAAAGA
ACCAAAAGGTGTCTGTGCAGAAGTCTACTAGCAACCCCAAGTTCCAGCTGTCCGAAACGCTCCCACTCAC
CCTTCAGATACCCCAGGTCTCCCTTCAGTTTGCTGGTTCTGGCAACCTGACCCTGACTCTGGACAGAGGG
ATACTGTATCAGGAAGTGAACCTGGTGGTGATGAAAGTGACTCAGCCCGACAGCAACACTTTGACCTGTG
AGGTGATGGGACCCACCTCACCCAAGATGAGACTGATCTTGAAGCAGGAGAATCAGGAGGCCAGGGTCTC
CAGGCAGGAGAAAGTGATTCAAGTGCAGGCCCCTGAAGCAGGGGTGTGGCAATGTCTACTGAGTGAAGGT
GAAGAGGTCAAGATGGACTCCAAGATCCAGGTTTTATCCAAAGGGTTGAATTCCGGCAGCCTGCACCACA
TCCTGGACGCCCAGAAGATGCTGTGGAACCACAGGGACAGGAACCTGCCTCCTCTGGCCCCTCTGGGCCC
CCACCACCATCACCACCATTGAGTCTAGACACGTGATTAATTAAGGATCCCCCGACCTCGACCTCTGGCT
AATAAAGGAAATTTATTTTCATTGCAATAGTGTGTTGGAATTTTTTGTGTCTCTCACTCGGAAGGACATA
TGGGAGGGCAAATCATTTGGTCGAGATCCCTCGGAGATCTCTAGCTAGAGGATCGATCCCCGCCCCGGAC
GAACTAAACCTGACTACGACATCTCTGCCCCTTCTTCGCGGGGCAGTGCATGTAATCCCTTCAGTTGGTT
GGTACAACTTGCCAACTGGGCCCTGTTCCACATGTGACACGGGGGGGGACCAAACACAAAGGGGTTCTCT
GACTGTAGTTGACATCCTTATAAATGGATGTGCACATTTGCCAACACTGAGTGGCTTTCATCCTGGAGCA
GACTTTGCAGTCTGTGGACTGCAACACAACATTGCCTTTATGTGTAACTCTTGGCTGAAGCTCTTACACC
AATGCTGGGGGACATGTACCTCCCAGGGGCCCAGGAAGACTACGGGAGGCTACACCAACGTCAATCAGAG
GGGCCTGTGTAGCTACCGATAAGCGGACCCTCAAGAGGGCATTAGCAATAGTGTTTATAAGGCCCCCTTG
TTAACCCTAAACGGGTAGCATATGCTTCCCGGGTAGTAGTATATACTATCCAGACTAACCCTAATTCAAT
AGCATATGTTACCCAACGGGAAGCATATGCTATCGAATTAGGGTTAGTAAAAGGGTCCTAAGGAACAGCG
ATATCTCCCACCCCATGAGCTGTCACGGTTTTATTTACATGGGGTCAGGATTCCACGAGGGTAGTGAACC
ATTTTAGTCACAAGGGCAGTGGCTGAAGATCAAGGAGCGGGCAGTGAACTCTCCTGAATCTTCGCCTGCT
TCTTCATTCTCCTTCGTTTAGCTAATAGAATAACTGCTGAGTTGTGAACAGTAAGGTGTATGTGAGGTGC
TCGAAAACAAGGTTTCAGGTGACGCCCCCAGAATAAAATTTGGACGGGGGGTTCAGTGGTGGCATTGTGC
TATGACACCAATATAACCCTCACAAACCCCTTGGGCAATAAATACTAGTGTAGGAATGAAACATTCTGAA
TATCTTTAACAATAGAAATCCATGGGGTGGGGACAAGCCGTAAAGACTGGATGTCCATCTCACACGAATT
TATGGCTATGGGCAACACATAATCCTAGTGCAATATGATACTGGGGTTATTAAGATGTGTCCCAGGCAGG
GACCAAGACAGGTGAACCATGTTGTTACACTCTATTTGTAACAAGGGGAAAGAGAGTGGACGCCGACAGC
AGCGGACTCCACTGGTTGTCTCTAACACCCCCGAAAATTAAACGGGGCTCCACGCCAATGGGGCCCATAA
ACAAAGACAAGTGGCCACTCTTTTTTTTGAAATTGTGGAGTGGGGGCACGCGTCAGCCCCCACACGCCGC
CCTGCGGTTTTGGACTGTAAAATAAGGGTGTAATAACTTGGCTGATTGTAACCCCGCTAACCACTGCGGT
CAAACCACTTGCCCACAAAACCACTAATGGCACCCCGGGGAATACCTGCATAAGTAGGTGGGCGGGCCAA
GATAGGGGCGCGATTGCTGCGATCTGGAGGACAAATTACACACACTTGCGCCTGAGCGCCAAGCACAGGG
TTGTTGGTCCTCATATTCACGAGGTCGCTGAGAGCACGGTGGGCTAATGTTGCCATGGGTAGCATATACT
ACCCAAATATCTGGATAGCATATGCTATCCTAATCTATATCTGGGTAGCATAGGCTATCCTAATCTATAT
CTGGGTAGCATATGCTATCCTAATCTATATCTGGGTAGTATATGCTATCCTAATTTATATCTGGGTAGCA
TAGGCTATCCTAATCTATATCTGGGTAGCATATGCTATCCTAATCTATATCTGGGTAGTATATGCTATCC
TAATCTGTATCCGGGTAGCATATGCTATCCTAATAGAGATTAGGGTAGTATATGCTATCCTAATTTATAT
CTGGGTAGCATATACTACCCAAATATCTGGATAGCATATGCTATCCTAATCTATATCTGGGTAGCATATG
CTATCCTAATCTATATCTGGGTAGCATAGGCTATCCTAATCTATATCTGGGTAGCATATGCTATCCTAAT
CTATATCTGGGTAGTATATGCTATCCTAATTTATATCTGGGTAGCATAGGCTATCCTAATCTATATCTGG
GTAGCATATGCTATCCTAATCTATATCTGGGTAGTATATGCTATCCTAATCTGTATCCGGGTAGCATATG
CTATCCTCATGATAAGCTGTCAAACATGAGAATTTTCTTGAAGACGAAAGGGCCTCGTGATACGCCTATT
TTTATAGGTTAATGTCATGATAATAATGGTTTCTTAGACGTCAGGTGGCACTTTTCGGGGAAATGTGCGC
GGAACCCCTATTTGTTTATTTTTCTAAATACATTCAAATATGTATCCGCTCATGAGACAATAACCCTGAT
AAATGCTTCAATAATATTGAAAAAGGAAGAGTATGAGTATTCAACATTTCCGTGTCGCCCTTATTCCCTT
TTTTGCGGCATTTTGCCTTCCTGTTTTTGCTCACCCAGAAACGCTGGTGAAAGTAAAAGATGCTGAAGAT
CAGTTGGGTGCACGAGTGGGTTACATCGAACTGGATCTCAACAGCGGTAAGATCCTTGAGAGTTTTCGCC
CCGAAGAACGTTTTCCAATGATGAGCACTTTTAAAGTTCTGCTATGTGGCGCGGTATTATCCCGTGTTGA
CGCCGGGCAAGAGCAACTCGGTCGCCGCATACACTATTCTCAGAATGACTTGGTTGAGTACTCACCAGTC
ACAGAAAAGCATCTTACGGATGGCATGACAGTAAGAGAATTATGCAGTGCTGCCATAACCATGAGTGATA
ACACTGCGGCCAACTTACTTCTGACAACGATCGGAGGACCGAAGGAGCTAACCGCTTTTTTGCACAACAT
GGGGGATCATGTAACTCGCCTTGATCGTTGGGAACCGGAGCTGAATGAAGCCATACCAAACGACGAGCGT
GACACCACGATGCCTGCAGCAATGGCAACAACGTTGCGCAAACTATTAACTGGCGAACTACTTACTCTAG
CTTCCCGGCAACAATTAATAGACTGGATGGAGGCGGATAAAGTTGCAGGACCACTTCTGCGCTCGGCCCT
TCCGGCTGGCTGGTTTATTGCTGATAAATCTGGAGCCGGTGAGCGTGGGTCTCGCGGTATCATTGCAGCA
CTGGGGCCAGATGGTAAGCCCTCCCGTATCGTAGTTATCTACACGACGGGGAGTCAGGCAACTATGGATG
AACGAAATAGACAGATCGCTGAGATAGGTGCCTCACTGATTAAGCATTGGTAACTGTCAGACCAAGTTTA
CTCATATATACTTTAGATTGATTTAAAACTTCATTTTTAATTTAAAAGGATCTAGGTGAAGATCCTTTTT
GATAATCTCATGACCAAAATCCCTTAACGTGAGTTTTCGTTCCACTGAGCGTCAGACCCCGTAGAAAAGA
TCAAAGGATCTTCTTGAGATCCTTTTTTTCTGCGCGTAATCTGCTGCTTGCAAACAAAAAAACCACCGCT
ACCAGCGGTGGTTTGTTTGCCGGATCAAGAGCTACCAACTCTTTTTCCGAAGGTAACTGGCTTCAGCAGA
GCGCAGATACCAAATACTGTTCTTCTAGTGTAGCCGTAGTTAGGCCACCACTTCAAGAACTCTGTAGCAC
CGCCTACATACCTCGCTCTGCTAATCCTGTTACCAGTGGCTGCTGCCAGTGGCGATAAGTCGTGTCTTAC
CGGGTTGGACTCAAGACGATAGTTACCGGATAAGGCGCAGCGGTCGGGCTGAACGGGGGGTTCGTGCACA
CAGCCCAGCTTGGAGCGAACGACCTACACCGAACTGAGATACCTACAGCGTGAGCTATGAGAAAGCGCCA
CGCTTCCCGAAGGGAGAAAGGCGGACAGGTATCCGGTAAGCGGCAGGGTCGGAACAGGAGAGCGCACGAG
GGAGCTTCCAGGGGGAAACGCCTGGTATCTTTATAGTCCTGTCGGGTTTCGCCACCTCTGACTTGAGCGT
CGATTTTTGTGATGCTCGTCAGGGGGGCGGAGCCTATGGAAAAACGCCAGCAACGCGGCCTTTTTACGGT
TCCTGGCCTTTTGCTGGCCTTTTGCTCACATGTTCTTTCCTGCGTTATCCCCTGATTCTGTGGATAACCG
TATTACCGCCTTTGAGTGAGCTGATACCGCTCGCCGCAGCCGAACGACCGAGCGCAGCGAGTCAGTGAGC
GAGGAAGCGGAAGAGCGCCCAATACGCAAACCGCCTCTCCCCGCGCGTTGGCCGATTCATTAATGCAGCT
GGCACGACAGGTTTCCCGACTGGAAAGCGGGCAGTGAGCGCAACGCAATTAATGTGAGTTAGCTCACTCA
TTAGGCACCCCAGGCTTTACACTTTATGCTTCCGGCTCGTATGTTGTGTGGAATTGTGAGCGGATAACAA
TTTCACACAGGAAACAGCTATGACCATGATTACGCCAAGCTCTAGCTAGAGGTCGACCAATTCTCATGTT
TGACAGCTTATCATCGCAGATCCGGGCAACGTTGTTGCCATTGCTGCAGGCGCAGAACTGGTAGGTATGG
AAGATCTATACATTGAATCAATATTGGCAATTAGCCATATTAGTCATTGGTTATATAGCATAAATCAATA
TTGGCTATTGGCCATTGCATACGTTGTATCTATATCATAATATGTACATTTATATTGGCTCATGTCCAAT
ATGACCGCCATGTTGACATTGATTATTGACTAGTTATTAATAGTAATCAATTACGGGGTCATTAGTTCAT
AGCCCATATATGGAGTTCCGCGTTACATAACTTACGGTAAATGGCCCGCCTGGCTGACCGCCCAACGACC
CCCGCCCATTGACGTCAATAATGACGTATGTTCCCATAGTAACGCCAATAGGGACTTTCCATTGACGTCA
ATGGGTGGAGTATTTACGGTAAACTGCCCACTTGGCAGTACATCAAGTGTATCATATGCCAAGTCCGCCC
CCTATTGACGTCAATGACGGTAAATGGCCCGCCTGGCATTATGCCCAGTACATGACCTTACGGGACTTTC
CTACTTGGCAGTACATCTACGTATTAGTCATCGCTATTACCATG
